>Addgene plasmid #240625 | NG-ABE9 | addgene full sequence | sequence record 479197 | Addgene NGS Result
ATATGCCAAGTACGCCCCCTATTGACGTCAATGACGGTAAATGGCCCGCCTGGCATTATGCCCAGTACAT
GACCTTATGGGACTTTCCTACTTGGCAGTACATCTACGTATTAGTCATCGCTATTACCATGGTGATGCGG
TTTTGGCAGTACATCAATGGGCGTGGATAGCGGTTTGACTCACGGGGATTTCCAAGTCTCCACCCCATTG
ACGTCAATGGGAGTTTGTTTTGGCACCAAAATCAACGGGACTTTCCAAAATGTCGTAACAACTCCGCCCC
ATTGACGCAAATGGGCGGTAGGCGTGTACGGTGGGAGGTCTATATAAGCAGAGCTGGTTTAGTGAACCGT
CAGATCCGCTAGAGATCCGCGGCCGCTAATACGACTCACTATAGGGAGAGCCGCCACCATGAAACGGACA
GCCGACGGAAGCGAGTTCGAGTCACCAAAGAAGAAGCGGAAAGTCTCTGAGGTGGAGTTTTCCCACGAGT
ACTGGATGAGACATGCCCTGACCCTGGCCAAGAGGGCACGGGATGAGAGGGAGGTGCCTGTGGGAGCCGT
GCTGGTGCTGAACAATAGAGTGATCGGCGAGGGCTGGAACAGAGCCATCGGCCTGCACGACCCAACAGCC
CATGCCGAAATTATGGCCCTGAGACAGGGCGGCCTGGTCATGCAGAACTACAGACTGATTGACGCCACCC
TGTACGTGACATTCGAGCCTTGCGTGATGTGCGCCGGCGCCATGATCCACTCTAGGATCGGCCGCGTGGT
GTTTGGCGTGAGGCAGTCAAAAAGAGGCGCCGCAGGCTCCCTGATGAACGTGCTGAACTACCCCGGCATG
AATCACCGCGTCGAAATTACCGAGGGAATCCTGGCAGATGAATGTGCCGCCCTGACCTGCGATTTCTATC
GGATGCCTAGACAGGTGTTCAATGCTCAGAAGAAGGCCCAGAGCTCCATCAACTCCGGAGGATCTAGCGG
AGGCTCCTCTGGCTCTGAGACACCTGGCACAAGCGAGAGCGCAACACCTGAAAGCAGCGGGGGCAGCAGC
GGGGGGTCAGACAAGAAGTACAGCATCGGCCTGGCCATCGGCACCAACTCTGTGGGCTGGGCCGTGATCA
CCGACGAGTACAAGGTGCCCAGCAAGAAATTCAAGGTGCTGGGCAACACCGACCGGCACAGCATCAAGAA
GAACCTGATCGGAGCCCTGCTGTTCGACAGCGGCGAAACAGCCGAGGCCACCCGGCTGAAGAGAACCGCC
AGAAGAAGATACACCAGACGGAAGAACCGGATCTGCTATCTGCAAGAGATCTTCAGCAACGAGATGGCCA
AGGTGGACGACAGCTTCTTCCACAGACTGGAAGAGTCCTTCCTGGTGGAAGAGGATAAGAAGCACGAGCG
GCACCCCATCTTCGGCAACATCGTGGACGAGGTGGCCTACCACGAGAAGTACCCCACCATCTACCACCTG
AGAAAGAAACTGGTGGACAGCACCGACAAGGCCGACCTGCGGCTGATCTATCTGGCCCTGGCCCACATGA
TCAAGTTCCGGGGCCACTTCCTGATCGAGGGCGACCTGAACCCCGACAACAGCGACGTGGACAAGCTGTT
CATCCAGCTGGTGCAGACCTACAACCAGCTGTTCGAGGAAAACCCCATCAACGCCAGCGGCGTGGACGCC
AAGGCCATCCTGTCTGCCAGACTGAGCAAGAGCAGACGGCTGGAAAATCTGATCGCCCAGCTGCCCGGCG
AGAAGAAGAATGGCCTGTTCGGAAACCTGATTGCCCTGAGCCTGGGCCTGACCCCCAACTTCAAGAGCAA
CTTCGACCTGGCCGAGGATGCCAAACTGCAGCTGAGCAAGGACACCTACGACGACGACCTGGACAACCTG
CTGGCCCAGATCGGCGACCAGTACGCCGACCTGTTTCTGGCCGCCAAGAACCTGTCCGACGCCATCCTGC
TGAGCGACATCCTGAGAGTGAACACCGAGATCACCAAGGCCCCCCTGAGCGCCTCTATGATCAAGAGATA
CGACGAGCACCACCAGGACCTGACCCTGCTGAAAGCTCTCGTGCGGCAGCAGCTGCCTGAGAAGTACAAA
GAGATTTTCTTCGACCAGAGCAAGAACGGCTACGCCGGCTACATTGACGGCGGAGCCAGCCAGGAAGAGT
TCTACAAGTTCATCAAGCCCATCCTGGAAAAGATGGACGGCACCGAGGAACTGCTCGTGAAGCTGAACAG
AGAGGACCTGCTGCGGAAGCAGCGGACCTTCGACAACGGCAGCATCCCCCACCAGATCCACCTGGGAGAG
CTGCACGCCATTCTGCGGCGGCAGGAAGATTTTTACCCATTCCTGAAGGACAACCGGGAAAAGATCGAGA
AGATCCTGACCTTCCGCATCCCCTACTACGTGGGCCCTCTGGCCAGGGGAAACAGCAGATTCGCCTGGAT
GACCAGAAAGAGCGAGGAAACCATCACCCCCTGGAACTTCGAGGAAGTGGTGGACAAGGGCGCTTCCGCC
CAGAGCTTCATCGAGCGGATGACCAACTTCGATAAGAACCTGCCCAACGAGAAGGTGCTGCCCAAGCACA
GCCTGCTGTACGAGTACTTCACCGTGTATAACGAGCTGACCAAAGTGAAATACGTGACCGAGGGAATGAG
AAAGCCCGCCTTCCTGAGCGGCGAGCAGAAAAAGGCCATCGTGGACCTGCTGTTCAAGACCAACCGGAAA
GTGACCGTGAAGCAGCTGAAAGAGGACTACTTCAAGAAAATCGAGTGCTTCGACTCCGTGGAAATCTCCG
GCGTGGAAGATCGGTTCAACGCCTCCCTGGGCACATACCACGATCTGCTGAAAATTATCAAGGACAAGGA
CTTCCTGGACAATGAGGAAAACGAGGACATTCTGGAAGATATCGTGCTGACCCTGACACTGTTTGAGGAC
AGAGAGATGATCGAGGAACGGCTGAAAACCTATGCCCACCTGTTCGACGACAAAGTGATGAAGCAGCTGA
AGCGGCGGAGATACACCGGCTGGGGCAGGCTGAGCCGGAAGCTGATCAACGGCATCCGGGACAAGCAGTC
CGGCAAGACAATCCTGGATTTCCTGAAGTCCGACGGCTTCGCCAACAGAAACTTCATGCAGCTGATCCAC
GACGACAGCCTGACCTTTAAAGAGGACATCCAGAAAGCCCAGGTGTCCGGCCAGGGCGATAGCCTGCACG
AGCACATTGCCAATCTGGCCGGCAGCCCCGCCATTAAGAAGGGCATCCTGCAGACAGTGAAGGTGGTGGA
CGAGCTCGTGAAAGTGATGGGCCGGCACAAGCCCGAGAACATCGTGATCGAAATGGCCAGAGAGAACCAG
ACCACCCAGAAGGGACAGAAGAACAGCCGCGAGAGAATGAAGCGGATCGAAGAGGGCATCAAAGAGCTGG
GCAGCCAGATCCTGAAAGAACACCCCGTGGAAAACACCCAGCTGCAGAACGAGAAGCTGTACCTGTACTA
CCTGCAGAATGGGCGGGATATGTACGTGGACCAGGAACTGGACATCAACCGGCTGTCCGACTACGATGTG
GACCATATCGTGCCTCAGAGCTTTCTGAAGGACGACTCCATCGACAACAAGGTGCTGACCAGAAGCGACA
AGAACCGGGGCAAGAGCGACAACGTGCCCTCCGAAGAGGTCGTGAAGAAGATGAAGAACTACTGGCGGCA
GCTGCTGAACGCCAAGCTGATTACCCAGAGAAAGTTCGACAATCTGACCAAGGCCGAGAGAGGCGGCCTG
AGCGAACTGGATAAGGCCGGCTTCATCAAGAGACAGCTGGTGGAAACCCGGCAGATCACAAAGCACGTGG
CACAGATCCTGGACTCCCGGATGAACACTAAGTACGACGAGAATGACAAGCTGATCCGGGAAGTGAAAGT
GATCACCCTGAAGTCCAAGCTGGTGTCCGATTTCCGGAAGGATTTCCAGTTTTACAAAGTGCGCGAGATC
AACAACTACCACCACGCCCACGACGCCTACCTGAACGCCGTCGTGGGAACCGCCCTGATCAAAAAGTACC
CTAAGCTGGAAAGCGAGTTCGTGTACGGCGACTACAAGGTGTACGACGTGCGGAAGATGATCGCCAAGAG
CGAGCAGGAAATCGGCAAGGCTACCGCCAAGTACTTCTTCTACAGCAACATCATGAACTTTTTCAAGACC
GAGATTACCCTGGCCAACGGCGAGATCCGGAAGCGGCCTCTGATCGAGACAAACGGCGAAACCGGGGAGA
TCGTGTGGGATAAGGGCCGGGATTTTGCCACCGTGCGGAAAGTGCTGAGCATGCCCCAAGTGAATATCGT
GAAAAAGACCGAGGTGCAGACAGGCGGCTTCAGCAAAGAGTCTATCAGGCCCAAGAGGAACAGCGATAAG
CTGATCGCCAGAAAGAAGGACTGGGACCCTAAGAAGTACGGCGGCTTCGTCAGCCCCACCGTGGCCTATT
CTGTGCTGGTGGTGGCCAAAGTGGAAAAGGGCAAGTCCAAGAAACTGAAGAGTGTGAAAGAGCTGCTGGG
GATCACCATCATGGAAAGAAGCAGCTTCGAGAAGAATCCCATCGACTTTCTGGAAGCCAAGGGCTACAAA
GAAGTGAAAAAGGACCTGATCATCAAGCTGCCTAAGTACTCCCTGTTCGAGCTGGAAAACGGCCGGAAGA
GAATGCTGGCCTCTGCCAGATTCCTGCAGAAGGGAAACGAACTGGCCCTGCCCTCCAAATATGTGAACTT
CCTGTACCTGGCCAGCCACTATGAGAAGCTGAAGGGCTCCCCCGAGGATAATGAGCAGAAACAGCTGTTT
GTGGAACAGCACAAGCACTACCTGGACGAGATCATCGAGCAGATCAGCGAGTTCTCCAAGAGAGTGATCC
TGGCCGACGCTAATCTGGACAAAGTGCTGTCCGCCTACAACAAGCACCGGGATAAGCCCATCAGAGAGCA
GGCCGAGAATATCATCCACCTGTTTACCCTGACCAATCTGGGAGCCCCTAGGGCCTTCAAGTACTTTGAC
ACCACCATCGACCGGAAGGTGTACAGGAGCACCAAAGAGGTGCTGGACGCCACCCTGATCCACCAGAGCA
TCACCGGCCTGTACGAGACACGGATCGACCTGTCTCAGCTGGGAGGTGACTCTGGCGGCTCAAAAAGAAC
CGCCGACGGCAGCGAATTCGAGCCCAAGAAGAAGAGGAAAGTCTAACCGGTCATCATCACCATCACCATT
GAGTTTAAACCCGCTGATCAGCCTCGACTGTGCCTTCTAGTTGCCAGCCATCTGTTGTTTGCCCCTCCCC
CGTGCCTTCCTTGACCCTGGAAGGTGCCACTCCCACTGTCCTTTCCTAATAAAATGAGGAAATTGCATCG
CATTGTCTGAGTAGGTGTCATTCTATTCTGGGGGGTGGGGTGGGGCAGGACAGCAAGGGGGAGGATTGGG
AAGACAATAGCAGGCATGCTGGGGATGCGGTGGGCTCTATGGCTTCTGAGGCGGAAAGAACCAGCTGGGG
CTCGATACCGTCGACCTCTAGCTAGAGCTTGGCGTAATCATGGTCATAGCTGTTTCCTGTGTGAAATTGT
TATCCGCTCACAATTCCACACAACATACGAGCCGGAAGCATAAAGTGTAAAGCCTAGGGTGCCTAATGAG
TGAGCTAACTCACATTAATTGCGTTGCGCTCACTGCCCGCTTTCCAGTCGGGAAACCTGTCGTGCCAGCT
GCATTAATGAATCGGCCAACGCGCGGGGAGAGGCGGTTTGCGTATTGGGCGCTCTTCCGCTTCCTCGCTC
ACTGACTCGCTGCGCTCGGTCGTTCGGCTGCGGCGAGCGGTATCAGCTCACTCAAAGGCGGTAATACGGT
TATCCACAGAATCAGGGGATAACGCAGGAAAGAACATGTGAGCAAAAGGCCAGCAAAAGGCCAGGAACCG
TAAAAAGGCCGCGTTGCTGGCGTTTTTCCATAGGCTCCGCCCCCCTGACGAGCATCACAAAAATCGACGC
TCAAGTCAGAGGTGGCGAAACCCGACAGGACTATAAAGATACCAGGCGTTTCCCCCTGGAAGCTCCCTCG
TGCGCTCTCCTGTTCCGACCCTGCCGCTTACCGGATACCTGTCCGCCTTTCTCCCTTCGGGAAGCGTGGC
GCTTTCTCATAGCTCACGCTGTAGGTATCTCAGTTCGGTGTAGGTCGTTCGCTCCAAGCTGGGCTGTGTG
CACGAACCCCCCGTTCAGCCCGACCGCTGCGCCTTATCCGGTAACTATCGTCTTGAGTCCAACCCGGTAA
GACACGACTTATCGCCACTGGCAGCAGCCACTGGTAACAGGATTAGCAGAGCGAGGTATGTAGGCGGTGC
TACAGAGTTCTTGAAGTGGTGGCCTAACTACGGCTACACTAGAAGAACAGTATTTGGTATCTGCGCTCTG
CTGAAGCCAGTTACCTTCGGAAAAAGAGTTGGTAGCTCTTGATCCGGCAAACAAACCACCGCTGGTAGCG
GTGGTTTTTTTGTTTGCAAGCAGCAGATTACGCGCAGAAAAAAAGGATCTCAAGAAGATCCTTTGATCTT
TTCTACGGGGTCTGACACTCAGTGGAACGAAAACTCACGTTAAGGGATTTTGGTCATGAGATTATCAAAA
AGGATCTTCACCTAGATCCTTTTAAATTAAAAATGAAGTTTTAAATCAATCTAAAGTATATATGAGTAAA
CTTGGTCTGACAGTTACCAATGCTTAATCAGTGAGGCACCTATCTCAGCGATCTGTCTATTTCGTTCATC
CATAGTTGCCTGACTCCCCGTCGTGTAGATAACTACGATACGGGAGGGCTTACCATCTGGCCCCAGTGCT
GCAATGATACCGCGAGACCCACGCTCACCGGCTCCAGATTTATCAGCAATAAACCAGCCAGCCGGAAGGG
CCGAGCGCAGAAGTGGTCCTGCAACTTTATCCGCCTCCATCCAGTCTATTAATTGTTGCCGGGAAGCTAG
AGTAAGTAGTTCGCCAGTTAATAGTTTGCGCAACGTTGTTGCCATTGCTACAGGCATCGTGGTGTCACGC
TCGTCGTTTGGTATGGCTTCATTCAGCTCCGGTTCCCAACGATCAAGGCGAGTTACATGATCCCCCATGT
TGTGCAAAAAAGCGGTTAGCTCCTTCGGTCCTCCGATCGTTGTCAGAAGTAAGTTGGCCGCAGTGTTATC
ACTCATGGTTATGGCAGCACTGCATAATTCTCTTACTGTCATGCCATCCGTAAGATGCTTTTCTGTGACT
GGTGAGTACTCAACCAAGTCATTCTGAGAATAGTGTATGCGGCGACCGAGTTGCTCTTGCCCGGCGTCAA
TACGGGATAATACCGCGCCACATAGCAGAACTTTAAAAGTGCTCATCATTGGAAAACGTTCTTCGGGGCG
AAAACTCTCAAGGATCTTACCGCTGTTGAGATCCAGTTCGATGTAACCCACTCGTGCACCCAACTGATCT
TCAGCATCTTTTACTTTCACCAGCGTTTCTGGGTGAGCAAAAACAGGAAGGCAAAATGCCGCAAAAAAGG
GAATAAGGGCGACACGGAAATGTTGAATACTCATACTCTTCCTTTTTCAATATTATTGAAGCATTTATCA
GGGTTATTGTCTCATGAGCGGATACATATTTGAATGTATTTAGAAAAATAAACAAATAGGGGTTCCGCGC
ACATTTCCCCGAAAAGTGCCACCTGACGTCGACGGATCGGGAGATCGATCTCCCGATCCCCTAGGGTCGA
CTCTCAGTACAATCTGCTCTGATGCCGCATAGTTAAGCCAGTATCTGCTCCCTGCTTGTGTGTTGGAGGT
CGCTGAGTAGTGCGCGAGCAAAATTTAAGCTACAACAAGGCAAGGCTTGACCGACAATTGCATGAAGAAT
CTGCTTAGGGTTAGGCGTTTTGCGCTGCTTCGCGATGTACGGGCCAGATATACGCGTTGACATTGATTAT
TGACTAGTTATTAATAGTAATCAATTACGGGGTCATTAGTTCATAGCCCATATATTGAGTTCCGCGTTAC
ATAACTTACGGTAAATGGCCCGCCTGGCTGACCGCCCAACGACCCCCGCCCATTGACGTCAATAATGACG
TATGTTCCCATAGTAACGCCAATAGGGACTTTCCATTGACGTCAATGGGTGGAGTATTTACGGTAAACTG
CCCACTTGGCAGTACATCAAGTGTATC
Features (pLannotate 1.2.2; 17 found; start..end, strand, type, name):
    132..335     +  promoter       CMV promoter: human cytomegalovirus (CMV) immediate early promoter
    377..395     +  promoter       T7 promoter: promoter for bacteriophage T7 RNA polymerase
    466..957     +  CDS            tadA: TADA_ECOLI - Also known as yfhC. Experimental evidence at protein level: Swiss-Prot protein existence level 1. Catalyzes the deamination of adenosine to inosine at the wobble position 34 of tRNA(Arg2). Essential for cell viability. From Escherichia coli (strain K12).
   1060..2661    +  CDS            dCas9(N): N-terminal portion of catalytically inactive Streptococcus pyogenes dCas9 carrying the D10A mutation (Zetsche et al., 2015)
   2662..5156    +  CDS            Cas9(C) (fragment): C-terminal portion of Streptococcus pyogenes Cas9 (Zetsche et al., 2015)
   5278..5502    +  polyA_signal   bGH poly(A) signal: bovine growth hormone polyadenylation signal
   5506..5527    +  promoter       SV40 promoter (fragment): SV40 enhancer and early promoter
   5532..5548    +  misc_feature   MCS (fragment): pBluescript multiple cloning site
   5597..5613    -  protein_bind   lac operator: The lac repressor binds to the lac operator to inhibit transcription in E. coli. This inhibition can be relieved by adding lactose or isopropyl-β-D-thiogalactopyranoside (IPTG). lac repressor encoded by lacI
   5621..5651    -  promoter       lac promoter: promoter for the E. coli lac operon
   5666..5687    -  protein_bind   CAP binding site: CAP binding activates transcription in the presence of cAMP. E. coli catabolite activator protein
   5700..5792    -  CDS            lacI (fragment): lac repressor; lacI; The lac repressor binds to the lac operator to inhibit transcription in E. coli. This inhibition can be relieved by adding lactose or isopropyl-β-D-thiogalactopyranoside (IPTG).
   5975..6563    -  rep_origin     ori: high-copy-number ColE1/pMB1/pBR322/pUC origin of replication
   6734..7594    -  CDS            AmpR: β-lactamase; bla; confers resistance to ampicillin, carbenicillin, and related antibiotics
   7595..7699    -  promoter       AmpR promoter: bla
   7770..7814    -  misc_feature   bom (fragment): basis of mobility region from pBR322
   8045..131     +  enhancer       CMV enhancer (across the origin): human cytomegalovirus immediate early enhancer
