[The description below was written by a language model from this plasmid's Addgene catalogue record and pLannotate feature annotations shown in this document.]
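Description:
NG-ABE9 is a mammalian expression plasmid on a pCMV backbone that encodes an adenine base editor engineered for a narrowed editing window and for recognition of NG PAMs. It is propagated in E. coli through a high-copy ColE1/pUC-type origin and selected with ampicillin via the β-lactamase gene and its own promoter. The feature table shows no mammalian selection marker or fluorescent reporter, so the plasmid appears suited to transient expression. The short lac promoter/operator, lacI, SV40 promoter, MCS and bom fragments flagged in the backbone are remnants of earlier cloning vectors rather than functional modules.

The payload is a single synthetic open reading frame driven by the CMV enhancer and immediate-early promoter and terminated by the bovine growth hormone polyadenylation signal. A T7 promoter sits just upstream of the coding region and could in principle support in vitro transcription. The fusion begins with a TadA8e deaminase, an evolved derivative of the E. coli tRNA adenosine deaminase, carrying the N108Q and L145T substitutions associated here with reduced bystander editing. It is joined by a linker to a Streptococcus pyogenes Cas9 nickase. The annotation tool splits Cas9 into N- and C-terminal segments and labels the first as "dCas9", but the record lists only D10A as a catalytic mutation, consistent with a nickase. The other Cas9 substitutions (L1111R, D1135V, G1218R, E1219F, A1322R, R1335V, T1337R) relax PAM specificity to NG. No guide RNA cassette is annotated, so a guide must be supplied separately. Nuclear localisation signals are not annotated. The construct is used to install targeted A•T-to-G•C conversions in mammalian cells with fewer neighbouring adenines edited.
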