Addgene plasmid #240625: NG-ABE9
Purpose: Adenine base editor with narrowed editing window, recognizing NG PAM
Depositing lab: Tingting Jiang. Depositing organization: Icahn School of Medicine at Mount Sinai. Publication: A streamlined base editor engineering strategy to reduce bystander editing. Valdez I, O'Connor I, Patel D, Gierer K, Harrington J, Ellis E, Caponetti SA, Sebra RP, Valley HC, Coote K, Mense M, Marro SG, Jiang T. Nat Commun. 2025 Aug 30;16(1):8115. doi: 10.1038/s41467-025-63609-6. PubMed 40885742.
Backbone
  Vector backbone: pCMV
  Vector type: Mammalian Expression, CRISPR
Growth in bacteria
  Bacterial resistance: Ampicillin, 100 μg/mL
  Growth temperature: 37°C
  Growth strain: DH5alpha
  Copy number: High Copy
Gene/Insert
  Gene/Insert name: TadA8e (N108Q/L145T)-linker-nCas9 (D10A, L1111R, D1135V, G1218R, E1219F, A1322R, R1335V, T1337R)
  Species: Synthetic
  Mutation: TadA8e (N108Q/L145T), Cas9 (D10A, L1111R, D1135V, G1218R, E1219F, A1322R, R1335V, T1337R)
  Cloning method: Gibson Cloning
Terms and licenses: Academic/Nonprofit Terms; Industry Terms: Not Available to Industry
How to cite: NG-ABE9 was a gift from Tingting Jiang (Addgene plasmid # 240625 ; http://n2t.net/addgene:240625 ; RRID:Addgene_240625)
